Addgene plasmid #121298: pUC57-Kan_FR13_00041321
Purpose: Level 0 Golden-Gate compatible vector
Depositing lab: Sophien Kamoun. Depositing organization: Sainsbury Laboratory, Norwich. Publication: A Clone Resource of Magnaporthe oryzae Effectors That Share Sequence and Structural Similarities Across Host-Specific Lineages. Petit-Houdenot Y, Langner T, Harant A, Win J, Kamoun S. Mol Plant Microbe Interact. 2020 Aug;33(8):1032-1035. doi: 10.1094/MPMI-03-20-0052-A. Epub 2020 Jun 22. PubMed 32460610.
Backbone
  Vector backbone: pUC57-Kan
  Backbone size w/o insert (bp): 2626
  Vector type: Golden Gate
  Selectable markers: lacZ
Growth in bacteria
  Bacterial resistance: Kanamycin, 50 μg/mL
  Growth temperature: 37°C
  Growth strain: DH5alpha
  Copy number: High Copy
Gene/Insert
  Gene/Insert name: FR13_00041321
  Mutation: Magnaporthe oryzae
  Cloning method: Restriction Enzyme; 5′ cloning site EcoRV (unknown if destroyed); 3′ cloning site EcoRV (unknown if destroyed)
  Sequencing primers: 5′ M13Fw; 3′ M13Rv
Terms and licenses: Academic/Nonprofit Terms; Industry Terms: Not Available to Industry
How to cite: pUC57-Kan_FR13_00041321 was a gift from Sophien Kamoun (Addgene plasmid # 121298 ; http://n2t.net/addgene:121298 ; RRID:Addgene_121298)
