[The description below was written by a language model from this plasmid's Addgene catalogue record and pLannotate feature annotations shown in this document.]
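Description:
pUC57-Kan_FR13_00041321 is a small (3,040 bp) bacterial cloning plasmid that serves as a Level 0 module for Golden Gate assembly. It is built on the pUC57-Kan backbone, which is maintained at high copy number in E. coli through a ColE1/pUC-type origin of replication and selected with kanamycin. Resistance comes from an aph(3')-Ia aminoglycoside phosphotransferase gene, which the annotation places directly downstream of a bla (AmpR) promoter. Short remnants of bom, rop and lacI are also annotated. These are backbone leftovers rather than functional units.

The payload is FR13_00041321, a sequence from the fungus Magnaporthe oryzae; the organism is recorded in the mutation field of the entry. The plasmid belongs to a clone resource of M. oryzae effectors that share sequence and structural similarity across host-specific lineages, so the insert is presumably one of those candidate effectors, though the record does not describe the protein further. The insert was placed at the EcoRV site of the polylinker and can be sequenced with M13 forward and reverse primers. The feature table does not annotate it, but the unannotated gap between the lacZα fragment and the lac operator, lac promoter and CAP binding site is consistent with an insertion of about 400 bp interrupting lacZα. This fits with lacZ being listed as a screening marker.

No eukaryotic promoter, tag or terminator is annotated, so the plasmid is a storage and donor vector, not an expression construct. As a Level 0 part, the insert is meant to be released and combined with other standard parts into higher-level constructs. The record does not state the type IIS enzyme or the overhangs used.
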