Features (pLannotate 1.2.2; 10 found; start..end, strand, type, name):
    137..236     +  misc_feature   bom (fragment): basis of mobility region from pBR322
    242..399     -  CDS            lacZα (fragment): LacZα fragment of β-galactosidase; lacZ fragment
    888..904     -  protein_bind   lac operator: The lac repressor binds to the lac operator to inhibit transcription in E. coli. This inhibition can be relieved by adding lactose or isopropyl-β-D-thiogalactopyranoside (IPTG). lac repressor encoded by lacI
    912..942     -  promoter       lac promoter: promoter for the E. coli lac operon
    957..978     -  protein_bind   CAP binding site: CAP binding activates transcription in the presence of cAMP. E. coli catabolite activator protein
    991..1083    -  CDS            lacI (fragment): lac repressor; lacI; The lac repressor binds to the lac operator to inhibit transcription in E. coli. This inhibition can be relieved by adding lactose or isopropyl-β-D-thiogalactopyranoside (IPTG).
   1266..1854    -  rep_origin     ori: high-copy-number ColE1/pMB1/pBR322/pUC origin of replication
   2025..2840    -  CDS            KanR: aminoglycoside phosphotransferase; aph(3')-Ia; confers resistance to kanamycin in bacteria or G418 (Geneticin®) in eukaryotes
   2841..2945    -  promoter       AmpR promoter: bla
   3040..35      +  CDS            rop (fragment) (across the origin): Rop protein, which maintains plasmids at low copy number; rop
>Addgene plasmid #121298 | pUC57-Kan_FR13_00041321 | depositor full sequence | sequence record 231368 | pUC57-Kan_FR13_00041321 sequence 3040 bps
TCGCGCGTTTCGGTGATGACGGTGAAAACCTCTGACACATGCAGCTCCCGGAGACGGTCACAGCTTGTCT
GTAAGCGGATGCCGGGAGCAGACAAGCCCGTCAGGGCGCGTCAGCGGGTGTTGGCGGGTGTCGGGGCTGG
CTTAACTATGCGGCATCAGAGCAGATTGTACTGAGAGTGCACCATATGCGGTGTGAAATACCGCACAGAT
GCGTAAGGAGAAAATACCGCATCAGGCGCCATTCGCCATTCAGGCTGCGCAACTGTTGGGAAGGGCGATC
GGTGCGGGCCTCTTCGCTATTACGCCAGCTGGCGAAAGGGGGATGTGCTGCAAGGCGATTAAGTTGGGTA
ACGCCAGGGTTTTCCCAGTCACGACGTTGTAAAACGACGGCCAGTGAATTGACGCGTATTGGGATGGAAC
TTGGTCTCTAATGGAAGATGTTCCAAAACATGGTCAAGTTGATTCTAGACATGGTCAAGGTTCTTCTAAT
CATGGTAATAATAAACCAGATAAACAATTTTTGTGGGGTTGGAGATGTCAAGTTGCTTTGATTGAACATG
TTGATGGTAAAAAAGTTGAAGTTGGTAAAGTTGTTACTGAAATTGGTGGTGAAGGTTCTTTGCATAATGT
TCAATTGGGTGAAAAAGGTTATGTTAGATTTAAAACTAGACAAAATTGTTATCCAGATATTATTGAAGGT
ACTATGGATGGTGATAGATTTGAATTGGGTCATAAAAGAAGATGGACTGTTGTTAGAACTACTAAAGTTC
CAGGTGAAGATAAAGCTCCATTGGTTGCTGAAACTCAATGAGCTTAGAGACCAAGTTCCATCCCAATGGC
GCGCCGAGCTTGGCTCGAGCATGGTCATAGCTGTTTCCTGTGTGAAATTGTTATCCGCTCACAATTCCAC
ACAACATACGAGCCGGAAGCATAAAGTGTAAAGCCTGGGGTGCCTAATGAGTGAGCTAACTCACATTAAT
TGCGTTGCGCTCACTGCCCGCTTTCCAGTCGGGAAACCTGTCGTGCCAGCTGCATTAATGAATCGGCCAA
CGCGCGGGGAGAGGCGGTTTGCGTATTGGGCGCTCTTCCGCTTCCTCGCTCACTGACTCGCTGCGCTCGG
TCGTTCGGCTGCGGCGAGCGGTATCAGCTCACTCAAAGGCGGTAATACGGTTATCCACAGAATCAGGGGA
TAACGCAGGAAAGAACATGTGAGCAAAAGGCCAGCAAAAGGCCAGGAACCGTAAAAAGGCCGCGTTGCTG
GCGTTTTTCCATAGGCTCCGCCCCCCTGACGAGCATCACAAAAATCGACGCTCAAGTCAGAGGTGGCGAA
ACCCGACAGGACTATAAAGATACCAGGCGTTTCCCCCTGGAAGCTCCCTCGTGCGCTCTCCTGTTCCGAC
CCTGCCGCTTACCGGATACCTGTCCGCCTTTCTCCCTTCGGGAAGCGTGGCGCTTTCTCATAGCTCACGC
TGTAGGTATCTCAGTTCGGTGTAGGTCGTTCGCTCCAAGCTGGGCTGTGTGCACGAACCCCCCGTTCAGC
CCGACCGCTGCGCCTTATCCGGTAACTATCGTCTTGAGTCCAACCCGGTAAGACACGACTTATCGCCACT
GGCAGCAGCCACTGGTAACAGGATTAGCAGAGCGAGGTATGTAGGCGGTGCTACAGAGTTCTTGAAGTGG
TGGCCTAACTACGGCTACACTAGAAGAACAGTATTTGGTATCTGCGCTCTGCTGAAGCCAGTTACCTTCG
GAAAAAGAGTTGGTAGCTCTTGATCCGGCAAACAAACCACCGCTGGTAGCGGTGGTTTTTTTGTTTGCAA
GCAGCAGATTACGCGCAGAAAAAAAGGATCTCAAGAAGATCCTTTGATCTTTTCTACGGGGTCTGACGCT
CAGTGGAACGAAAACTCACGTTAAGGGATTTTGGTCATGAGATTATCAAAAAGGATCTTCACCTAGATCC
TTTTAAATTAAAAATGAAGTTTTAAATCAATCTAAAGTATATATGAGTAAACTTGGTCTGACAGTTAGAA
AAACTCATCGAGCATCAAATGAAACTGCAATTTATTCATATCAGGATTATCAATACCATATTTTTGAAAA
AGCCGTTTCTGTAATGAAGGAGAAAACTCACCGAGGCAGTTCCATAGGATGGCAAGATCCTGGTATCGGT
CTGCGATTCCGACTCGTCCAACATCAATACAACCTATTAATTTCCCCTCGTCAAAAATAAGGTTATCAAG
TGAGAAATCACCATGAGTGACGACTGAATCCGGTGAGAATGGCAAAAGTTTATGCATTTCTTTCCAGACT
TGTTCAACAGGCCAGCCATTACGCTCGTCATCAAAATCACTCGCATCAACCAAACCGTTATTCATTCGTG
ATTGCGCCTGAGCGAGACGAAATACGCGATCGCTGTTAAAAGGACAATTACAAACAGGAATCGAATGCAA
CCGGCGCAGGAACACTGCCAGCGCATCAACAATATTTTCACCTGAATCAGGATATTCTTCTAATACCTGG
AATGCTGTTTTCCCAGGGATCGCAGTGGTGAGTAACCATGCATCATCAGGAGTACGGATAAAATGCTTGA
TGGTCGGAAGAGGCATAAATTCCGTCAGCCAGTTTAGTCTGACCATCTCATCTGTAACATCATTGGCAAC
GCTACCTTTGCCATGTTTCAGAAACAACTCTGGCGCATCGGGCTTCCCATACAATCGATAGATTGTCGCA
CCTGATTGCCCGACATTATCGCGAGCCCATTTATACCCATATAAATCAGCATCCATGTTGGAATTTAATC
GCGGCCTAGAGCAAGACGTTTCCCGTTGAATATGGCTCATACTCTTCCTTTTTCAATATTATTGAAGCAT
TTATCAGGGTTATTGTCTCATGAGCGGATACATATTTGAATGTATTTAGAAAAATAAACAAATAGGGGTT
CCGCGCACATTTCCCCGAAAAGTGCCACCTGACGTCTAAGAAACCATTATTATCATGACATTAACCTATA
AAAATAGGCGTATCACGAGGCCCTTTCGTC
