>Addgene plasmid #121298 | pUC57-Kan_FR13_00041321 | depositor partial sequence | sequence record 230848 | FR13_00041321
TTGGTCTCTAATGGAAGATGTTCCAAAACATGGTCAAGTTGATTCTAGACATGGTCAAGGTTCTTCTAAT
CATGGTAATAATAAACCAGATAAACAATTTTTGTGGGGTTGGAGATGTCAAGTTGCTTTGATTGAACATG
TTGATGGTAAAAAAGTTGAAGTTGGTAAAGTTGTTACTGAAATTGGTGGTGAAGGTTCTTTGCATAATGT
TCAATTGGGTGAAAAAGGTTATGTTAGATTTAAAACTAGACAAAATTGTTATCCAGATATTATTGAAGGT
ACTATGGATGGTGATAGATTTGAATTGGGTCATAAAAGAAGATGGACTGTTGTTAGAACTACTAAAGTTC
CAGGTGAAGATAAAGCTCCATTGGTTGCTGAAACTCAATGAGCTTAGAGACCAA
