>Addgene plasmid #121298 | pUC57-Kan_FR13_00041321 | depositor partial sequence | sequence record 230849 | empty_vector
TCGCGCGTTTCGGTGATGACGGTGAAAACCTCTGACACATGCAGCTCCCGGAGACGGTCACAGCTTGTCT
GTAAGCGGATGCCGGGAGCAGACAAGCCCGTCAGGGCGCGTCAGCGGGTGTTGGCGGGTGTCGGGGCTGG
CTTAACTATGCGGCATCAGAGCAGATTGTACTGAGAGTGCACCATATGCGGTGTGAAATACCGCACAGAT
GCGTAAGGAGAAAATACCGCATCAGGCGCCATTCGCCATTCAGGCTGCGCAACTGTTGGGAAGGGCGATC
GGTGCGGGCCTCTTCGCTATTACGCCAGCTGGCGAAAGGGGGATGTGCTGCAAGGCGATTAAGTTGGGTA
ACGCCAGGGTTTTCCCAGTCACGACGTTGTAAAACGACGGCCAGTGAATTGACGCGTATTGGGATATCCC
AATGGCGCGCCGAGCTTGGCTCGAGCATGGTCATAGCTGTTTCCTGTGTGAAATTGTTATCCGCTCACAA
TTCCACACAACATACGAGCCGGAAGCATAAAGTGTAAAGCCTGGGGTGCCTAATGAGTGAGCTAACTCAC
ATTAATTGCGTTGCGCTCACTGCCCGCTTTCCAGTCGGGAAACCTGTCGTGCCAGCTGCATTAATGAATC
GGCCAACGCGCGGGGAGAGGCGGTTTGCGTATTGGGCGCTCTTCCGCTTCCTCGCTCACTGACTCGCTGC
GCTCGGTCGTTCGGCTGCGGCGAGCGGTATCAGCTCACTCAAAGGCGGTAATACGGTTATCCACAGAATC
AGGGGATAACGCAGGAAAGAACATGTGAGCAAAAGGCCAGCAAAAGGCCAGGAACCGTAAAAAGGCCGCG
TTGCTGGCGTTTTTCCATAGGCTCCGCCCCCCTGACGAGCATCACAAAAATCGACGCTCAAGTCAGAGGT
GGCGAAACCCGACAGGACTATAAAGATACCAGGCGTTTCCCCCTGGAAGCTCCCTCGTGCGCTCTCCTGT
TCCGACCCTGCCGCTTACCGGATACCTGTCCGCCTTTCTCCCTTCGGGAAGCGTGGCGCTTTCTCATAGC
TCACGCTGTAGGTATCTCAGTTCGGTGTAGGTCGTTCGCTCCAAGCTGGGCTGTGTGCACGAACCCCCCG
TTCAGCCCGACCGCTGCGCCTTATCCGGTAACTATCGTCTTGAGTCCAACCCGGTAAGACACGACTTATC
GCCACTGGCAGCAGCCACTGGTAACAGGATTAGCAGAGCGAGGTATGTAGGCGGTGCTACAGAGTTCTTG
AAGTGGTGGCCTAACTACGGCTACACTAGAAGAACAGTATTTGGTATCTGCGCTCTGCTGAAGCCAGTTA
CCTTCGGAAAAAGAGTTGGTAGCTCTTGATCCGGCAAACAAACCACCGCTGGTAGCGGTGGTTTTTTTGT
TTGCAAGCAGCAGATTACGCGCAGAAAAAAAGGATCTCAAGAAGATCCTTTGATCTTTTCTACGGGGTCT
GACGCTCAGTGGAACGAAAACTCACGTTAAGGGATTTTGGTCATGAGATTATCAAAAAGGATCTTCACCT
AGATCCTTTTAAATTAAAAATGAAGTTTTAAATCAATCTAAAGTATATATGAGTAAACTTGGTCTGACAG
TTAGAAAAACTCATCGAGCATCAAATGAAACTGCAATTTATTCATATCAGGATTATCAATACCATATTTT
TGAAAAAGCCGTTTCTGTAATGAAGGAGAAAACTCACCGAGGCAGTTCCATAGGATGGCAAGATCCTGGT
ATCGGTCTGCGATTCCGACTCGTCCAACATCAATACAACCTATTAATTTCCCCTCGTCAAAAATAAGGTT
ATCAAGTGAGAAATCACCATGAGTGACGACTGAATCCGGTGAGAATGGCAAAAGTTTATGCATTTCTTTC
CAGACTTGTTCAACAGGCCAGCCATTACGCTCGTCATCAAAATCACTCGCATCAACCAAACCGTTATTCA
TTCGTGATTGCGCCTGAGCGAGACGAAATACGCGATCGCTGTTAAAAGGACAATTACAAACAGGAATCGA
ATGCAACCGGCGCAGGAACACTGCCAGCGCATCAACAATATTTTCACCTGAATCAGGATATTCTTCTAAT
ACCTGGAATGCTGTTTTCCCAGGGATCGCAGTGGTGAGTAACCATGCATCATCAGGAGTACGGATAAAAT
GCTTGATGGTCGGAAGAGGCATAAATTCCGTCAGCCAGTTTAGTCTGACCATCTCATCTGTAACATCATT
GGCAACGCTACCTTTGCCATGTTTCAGAAACAACTCTGGCGCATCGGGCTTCCCATACAATCGATAGATT
GTCGCACCTGATTGCCCGACATTATCGCGAGCCCATTTATACCCATATAAATCAGCATCCATGTTGGAAT
TTAATCGCGGCCTAGAGCAAGACGTTTCCCGTTGAATATGGCTCATACTCTTCCTTTTTCAATATTATTG
AAGCATTTATCAGGGTTATTGTCTCATGAGCGGATACATATTTGAATGTATTTAGAAAAATAAACAAATA
GGGGTTCCGCGCACATTTCCCCGAAAAGTGCCACCTGACGTCTAAGAAACCATTATTATCATGACATTAA
CCTATAAAAATAGGCGTATCACGAGGCCCTTTCGTC
