>Addgene plasmid #121298 | pUC57-Kan_FR13_00041321 | addgene partial sequence | sequence record 238051 | M13-F20 5'-TGTAAAACGACGGCCAGT-3'
CTTGGTCTCTAATGGAAGATGTTCCAAAACATGGTCAAGTTGATTCTAGACATGGTCAAGGTTCTTCTAA
TCATGGTAATAATAAACCAGATAAACAATTTTTGTGGGGTTGGAGATGTCAAGTTGCTTTGATTGAACAT
GTTGATGGTAAAAAAGTTGAAGTTGGTAAAGTTGTTACTGAAATTGGTGGTGAAGGTTCTTTGCATAATG
TTCAATTGGGTGAAAAAGGTTATGTTAGATTTAAAACTAGACAAAATTGTTATCCAGATATTATTGAAGG
TACTATGGATGGTGATAGATTTGAATTGGGTCATAAAAGAAGATGGACTGTTGTTAGAACTACTAAAGTT
CCAGGTGAAGATAAAGCTCCATTGGTTGCTGAAACTCAATGAGCTTAGAGACCAAGTTCCATCCCAATGG
CGCGCCGAGCTTGGCTCGAGCATGGTCATAGCTGTTTCCTGTGTGAAATTGTTATCCGCTCACAATTCCA
CACAACATACGAGCCGGAAGCATAAAGTGTAAAGCCTGGGGTGCCTAATGAGTGAGCTAACTCACATTAA
TTGCGTTGCGCTCACTGCCCGCTTTCCAGTCGGGAAACCTGTCGTGCCAGCTGCATTAATGAATCGGCCA
ACGCGCGGGGAGAGGCGGTTTGCGTATTGGGCGCTCTTCCGCTTCCTCGCTCACTGACTCGCTGCGCTCG
GTCGTTCGGCTGCGGCGAGCGGTATCAGCTCACTCAAAGGCGGTAATACGGTTATCCACAGAATCAGGGG
ATAACGCAGGAAAGAACATGTGAGCAAAAGGCCAGCAAAAGGCC
